>Addgene plasmid #220163 | PhoB-GFP | addgene full sequence | sequence record 440605 | Addgene NGS Result
ACAGGAAGGAATAATGTCAAGCCCCGGCCAGCAAGTGGGCTTTATTGCATAAGTGACATCGTCCTTTTCC
CCAAGATAGAAAGGCAGGAGAGTGTCTTCTGCATGAATATGAAGATCTGGTACCCATCCGTGATACATTG
AGGCTGTTCCCTGGGGGTCGTTACCTTCCACGAGCAAAACACGTAGCCCCTTCAGAGCCAGATCCTGAGC
AAGATGAACAGAAACTGAGGTTTTGTAAACGCCACCTTTATGGGCAGCAACCCCGATCACCGGTGGAAAT
ACGTCTTCAGCACGTCGCAATCGCGTACCAAACACATCACGCATATGATTAATTTGTTCAATTGTATAAC
CAACACGTTGCTCAACCCGTCCTCGAATTTCCATATCCGGGTGCGGTAGTCGCCCTGCTTTCTCGGCATC
TCTGATAGCCTGAGAAGAAACCCCAACTAAATCCGCTGCTTCACCTATTCTCCAGCGCCGGGTTATTTTC
CTCGCTTCCGGGCTGTCATCATTAAACTGTGCAATGGCGATAGCCTTCGTCATTTCATGACCAGCGTTTA
TGCACTGGTTAAGTGTTTCCATGAGTTTCATTCTGAACATCCTTTAATCATTGCTTTGCGTTTTTTTATT
AAATCTTGCAATTTACTGCAAAGCAACAACAAAATCGCAAAGTCATCAAAAAACCGCAAAGTTGTTTAAA
ATAAGAGCAACACTACAAAAGGAGATAAGAAGAGCACATACCTCAGTCACTTATTATCACTAGCGCTCGC
CGCAGCCGTGTAACCGAGCATAGCGAGCGAACTGGCGAGGAAGCAAAGAAGAACTGTTCTGTCAGATAGC
TCTTACGCTCAGCGCAAGAAGAAATATCCACCGTGGGAAAAACTCCAGGTAGAGGTACACACGCGGATAG
CCAATTCAGAGTAATAAACTGTGATAATCAACCCTCATCAATGATGACGAACTAACCCCCGATATCAAGT
CACATGACGAAGGGAAAGAGAAGGAAATCAACTGTGACAAACTGCCCTCAAATTTGGCTTCCTTAAAAAT
TACAGTTCAAAAAGTATGAGAAAATCCATGCAGGCTGAAGGAAACAGCAAAACTGTGACAAATTACCCTC
AGTAGGTCAGAACAAATGTGACGAACCACCCTCAAATCTGTGACAGATAACCCTCAGACTATCCTGTCGT
CATGGAAGTGATATCGCGGAAGGAAAATACGATATGAGTCGTCTGGCGGCCTTTCTTTTTCTCAATGTAT
GAGAGGCGCATTGGAGTTCTGCTGTTGATCTCATTAACACAGACCTGCAGGAAGCGGCGGCGGAAGTCAG
GCATACGCTGGTAACTTTGAGGCAGCTGGTAACGCTCTATGATCCAGTCGATTTTCAGAGAGACGATGCC
TGAGCCATCCGGCTTACGATACTGACACAGGGATTCGTATAAACGCATGGCATACGGATTGGTGATTTCT
TTTGTTTCACTAAGCCGAAACTGCGTAAACCGGTTCTGTAACCCGATAAAGAAGGGAATGAGATATGGGT
TGATATGTACACTGTAAAGCCCTCTGGATGGACTGTGCGCACGTTTGATAAACCAAGGAAAAGATTCATA
GCCTTTTTCATCGCCGGCATCCTCTTCAGGGCGATAAAAAACCACTTCCTTCCCCGCGAAACTCTTCAAT
GCCTGCCGTATATCCTTACTGGCTTCCGCAGAGGTCAATCCGAATATTTCAGCATATTTAGCAACATGGA
TCTCGCAGATACCGTCATGTTCCTGTAGGGTGCCATCAGATTTTCTGATCTGGTCAACGAACAGATACAG
CATACGTTTTTGATCCCGGGAGAGACTATATGCCGCCTCAGTGAGGTCGTTTGACTGGACGATTCGCGGG
CTATTTTTACGTTTCTTGTGATTGATAACCGCTGTTTCCGCCATGACAGATCCATGTGAAGTGTGACAAG
TTTTTAGATTGTCACACTAAATAAAAAAGAGTCAATAAGCAGGGATAACTTTGTGAAAAAACAGCTTCTT
CTGAGGGCAATTTGTCACAGGGTTAAGGGCAATTTGTCACAGACAGGACTGTCATTTGAGGGTGATTTGT
CACACTGAAAGGGCAATTTGTCACAACACCTTCTCTAGAACCAGCATGGATAAAGGCCTACAAGGCGCTC
TAAAAAAGAAGATCTAAAAACTATAAAAAAAATAATTATAAAAATATCCCCGTGGATAAGTGGATAACCC
CAAGGGAAGTTTTTTCAGGCATCGTGTGTAAGCAGAATATATAAGTGCTGTTCCCTGGTGCTTCCTCGCT
CACTCGACCGGGAGGGTTCGAGAAGGGGGGGCACCCCCCTTCGGCGTGCGCGGTCACGCGCACAGGGCGC
AGCCCTGGTTAAAAACAAGGTTTATAAATATTGGTTTAAAAGCAGGTTAAAAGACAGGTTAGCGGTGGCC
GAAAAACGGGCGGAAACCCTTGCAAATGCTGGATTTTCTGCCTGTGGACAGCCCCTCAAATGTCAATAGG
TGCGCCCCTCATCTGTCAGCACTCTGCCCCTCAAGTGTCAAGGATCGCGCCCCTCATCTGTCAGTAGTCG
CGCCCCTCAAGTGTCAATACCGCAGGGCACTTATCCCCAGGCTTGTCCACATCATCTGTGGGAAACTCGC
GTAAAATCAGGCGTTTTCGCCGATTTGCGAGGCTGGCCAGCTCCACGTCGCCGGCCGAAATCGAGCCTGC
CCCTCATCTGTCAACGCCGCGCCGGGTGAGTCGGCCCCTCAAGTGTCAACGTCCGCCCCTCATCTGTCAG
TGAGGGCCAAGTTTTCCGCGAGGTATCCACAACGCCGGCGGCCGGCCGCGGTGTCTCGCACACGGCTTCG
ACGGCGTTTCTGGCGCGTTTGCAGGGCCATAGACGGCCGCCAGCCCAGCGGCGAGGGCAACCAGCCGAGG
GCTTCGCCCTGTCGCTCGACTGCGGCGAGCACTACTGGCTGTAAAAGGACAGACCACATCATGGTTCTGT
GTTCATTAGGTTGTTCTGTCCATTGCTGACATAATCCGCTCCACTTCAACGTAACACCGCACGAAGATTT
CTATTGTTCCTGAAGGCATATTCAAATCGTTTTCGTTACCGCTTGCTGGCATCATGACAGAACACTACTT
CCTATAAACGCTACACAGGCTCCTGAGATTAATAATGCGGATCTCTACGATAATGGGAGATTTTCCCGAC
TGTTTCGTTCGCTTCTCAGTGGATAACAGCCAGCTTCTCTGTTTAACAGACAAAAACAGCATATCCACTC
AGTTCCACATTTCCATATAAAGGCCAAGGCATTTATTCTCAGGATAATTGTTTCAGCATCGCAACCGCAT
CAGACTCCGGCATCGCAAACTGCACCCGGTGCCGGGCAGCCACATCCAGCGCAAAAACCTTCGTGTAGAC
TTCCGTTGAACTGATGGACTTATGTCCCATCAGGCTTTGCAGAACTTTCAGCGGTATACCGGCATACAGC
ATGTGCATCGCATAGGAATGGCGGAACGTATGTGGTGTGACCGGAACAGAGAACGTCACACCGTCAGCAG
CAGCGGCGGCAACCGCCTCCCCAATCCAGGTCCTGACCGTTCTGTCCGTCACTTCCCAGATCCGCGCTTT
CTCTGTCCTTCCTGTGCGACGGTTACGCCGCTCCATGAGCTTATCGCGAATAAATACCTGTGACGGAAGA
TCACTTCGCAGAATAAATAAATCCTGGTGTCCCTGTTGATACCGGGAAGCCCTGGGCCAACTTTTGGCGA
AAATGAGACGTTGATCGGCACGTAAGAGGTTCCAACTTTCACCATAATGAAATAAGATCACTACCGGGCG
TATTTTTTGAGTTATCGAGATTTTCAGGAGCTAAGGAAGCTAAAATGGAGAAAAAAATCACTGGATATAC
CACCGTTGATATATCCCAATGGCATCGTAAAGAACATTTTGAGGCATTTCAGTCAGTTGCTCAATGTACC
TATAACCAGACCGTTCAGCTGGATATTACGGCCTTTTTAAAGACCGTAAAGAAAAATAAGCACAAGTTTT
ATCCGGCCTTTATTCACATTCTTGCCCGCCTGATGAATGCTCATCCGGAATTTCGTATGGCAATGAAAGA
CGGTGAGCTGGTGATATGGGATAGTGTTCACCCTTGTTACACCGTTTTCCATGAGCAAACTGAAACGTTT
TCATCGCTCTGGAGTGAATACCACGACGATTTCCGGCAGTTTCTACACATATATTCGCAAGATGTGGCGT
GTTACGGTGAAAACCTGGCCTATTTCCCTAAAGGGTTTATTGAGAATATGTTTTTCGTCTCAGCCAATCC
CTGGGTGAGTTTCACCAGTTTTGATTTAAACGTGGCCAATATGGACAACTTCTTCGCCCCCGTTTTCACG
ATGGGCAAATATTATACGCAAGGCGACAAGGTGCTGATGCCGCTGGCGATTCAGGTTCATCATGCCGTTT
GTGATGGCTTCCATGTCGGCAGAATGCTTAATGAATTACAACAGTACTGCGATGAGTGGCAGGGCGGGGC
GTAATTTTTTTAAGGCAGTTATTGGTGCCCTTAAACGCCTGGTTGCTACGCCTGAATAAGTGATAATAAG
CGGATGAATGGCAGAAATTCGATGATAAGCTGTCAAACATGAGAATTGGTCTCGACGAGTATGCTTGGAT
TCTCACCAATAAAAAACGCCCGGCGGCAACCGAGCGTTCTGAACAAATCCAGATGGAGTTCTGAGGTCAT
TACTGGATCTATCAACAGGAGTCCAAGCGACGTCTGTGCAAGTACTACTGTTCTGCAGTCACTTGAATTC
GATACCCAGCTGTTATTTGTATAGTTCATCCATGCCATGTGTAATCCCAGCAGCGGTTACAAACTCAAGA
AGGACCATGTGGTCTCTCTTTTCGTTGGGATCTTTCGAAAGGGCAGATTGTGTGGACAGGTAATGGTTGT
CTGGTAAAAGGACAGGGCCATCGCCAATCGGAGTATTTTGTTGATAATGGTCTGCTAGTTGAACGCTTCC
ATCTTCAATGTTGTGTCTAATTTTGAAGTTAACTTTGATTCCATTCTTTTGTTTGTCTGCCATGATGTAT
ACATTGTGTGAGTTATAGTTGTATTCCAATTTGTGTCCAAGAATGTTTCCATCTTCTTTAAAATCAATAC
CTTTTAACTCGATTCTATTAACAAGGGTATCACCTTCAAACTTGACTTCAGCACGTGTCTTGTAGTTCCC
GTCATCTTTGAAAAATATAGTTCTTTCCTGTACGTAACCTTCGGGCATGGCACTCTTGAAAAAGTCATGC
TGTTTCATGTGATCTGGGTATCTCGCAAAGCATTGAACACCATAACCGAAAGTAGTGACAAGTGTTGGCC
ACGGAACAGGTAGTTTTCCAGTAGTGCAAATAAATTTAAGGGTAAGTTTTCCGTATGTTGCATCACCTTC
ACCCTCTCCACTGACAGAAAATTTGTGCCCATTAACATCACCATCTAATTCAACAAGAATTGGGACAACT
CCAGTGAAAAGTTCTTCTCCTTTACGCATATTATACCTCCTTAATTTAGTGTCATCTACAACTGGCATGA
TTTGCCCTGTTGTAATAAATAGGTTGCGATCATTAATGCGACGTCATTATGCGTCAGATTTATGACAGAT
TTATGAAAAGCTCGTCGCACATATCTTCAGGTTATTGATTTCCGTGGCGCAGAAAAAAGCAAATGGCACA
TCTGTTTGGGTATAATCGCGCCCATGCTTTTTCGCCAGGGAACCGTTCCTAGGGACCGTCTCGAGAGAAT
CAATATTAATCCAACGCGTGGCATCAAATAAAACGAAAGGCTCAGTCGAAAGACTGGGCCTTTCGTTTTA
TCTGTTGTTTGTCGGTGAACGCTCTCCTGAGTAGGACAAATCCGCCGCCCTAGACTTAGGCGTTCGGCTG
CGGCGAGCGGTATCAGCTCACTCAAAGAAGTGGGGCCCAGAGAGAATATTCAGGCCAGTTATGCTTTCTG
GCCTGTAACAAAGGACATTAAGTAAAGACAGATAAACGTAGACTAAAACGTGGTCGCATCAGGGTGCTGG
CTTTTCAAGTTCCTTAAGAATGGCCTCAATTTTCTCTATACACTCAGTTGGAACACGGGACCTGTCCAGG
TTAAGCACCATTTTATCGCCCTTATACAATACTGTCGCTCCAGGAGCAAACTGATGTCGTGAGCTTAAAC
TAGTTCTTGATGCAGATGACGTTTTAAGCACAGAAGTTAAAAGAGTGATAACTTCTTCAGCTTCAAATAT
CACCCCAGCTTTTTTCTGCTCATGAAGGTTAGATGCCTGCTGCTTAAGTAATTCCTCTTTATCTGTAAAG
GCTTTTTGAAGTGCATCACCTGACCGGGCAGATAGTTCACCGGGGTGAGAAAAAAGAGCAACAACTGATT
TAGGCAATTTGGCGGTGTTGATACAGCGGGTAATAATCTTACGTGAAATATTTTCCGCATCAGCCAGCGC
AGAAATATTTCCAGCAAATTCATTCTGCAATCGGCTTGCATAACGCTGACCACGTTCATAAGCACTTGTT
GGGCGATAATCGTTACCCAATCTGGATAATGCAGCCATCTGCTCATCATCCAGCTCGCCAACCAGAACAC
GATAATCACTTTCGGTAAGTGCAGCAGCTTTACGACGGCGACTCCCATCGGCAATTTCTATGACACCAGA
TACTCTTCGACCGAACGCCGGTGTCTGTTGACCAGTCAGTAGAAAAGAAGGGATGAGATCATCCAGTGCG
TCCTCAGTAAGCAGCTCCTGGTCACGTTCATTACCTGACCATACCCGAGAGGTCTTCTCAACACTATCAC
CCCGGAGCACTTCAAGAGTAAACTTCACATCCCGACCACATACAGGCAAAGTAATGGCATTACCGCGAGC
CATTACTCCTACGCGCGCAATTAACGAATCCACCATCGGGGCAGCTGGTGTCGATAACGAAGTATCTTCA
ACCGGTTGAGTATTGAGCGTATGTTTTGGAATAACAGGCGCACGCTTCATTATCTAATCTCCCAGCGTGG
TTTAATCAGACGATCGAAAATTTCATTGCAGACAGGTTCCCAAATAGAAAGAGCATTTCTCCAGGCACCA
GTTGAAGAGCGTTGATCAATGGCCTGTTCAAAAACAGTTCTCATCCGGATCTGACCTTTACCAACTTCAT
CCGTTTCACGTACAACATTTTTTAGAACCATGCTTCCCCAGGCATCCCGAATTTGCTCCTCCATCCACGG
GGACTGAGAGCCATTACTATTGCTGTATTTGGTAAGCAAAATACGTACATCAGGCTCGAACCCTTTAAGA
TCAACGTTCTTGAGCAGATCACGAAGCATATCGAAAAACTGCAGTGCGGAGGTGTAGTCAAACAACTCAG
CAGGCGTGGGAACAATCAGCACATCAGCAGCACATACGACATTAATCGTGCCGATACCCAGGTTAGGCGC
GCTGTCAATAACTATGACATCATAGTCATGAGCAACAGTTTCAATGGCCAGTCGGAGCATCAGGTGTGGA
TCGGTGGGCAGTTTACCTTCATCAAATTTGCCCATTAACTCAGTTTCAATACGGTGCAGAGCCAG
Features (pLannotate 1.2.2; 14 found; start..end, strand, type, name):
    926..1176    -  misc_feature   incC: incC; incompatibility region of the bacterial F plasmid
   1179..1934    -  CDS            repE: replication initiation protein for the bacterial F plasmid; repE
   2025..2244    -  rep_origin     ori2: secondary origin of replication for the bacterial F plasmid; also known as oriS
   2320..2934    -  rep_origin     oriV: origin of replication for the bacterial F plasmid
   3332..3676    -  CDS            resD (fragment): REDF_ECOLI - Also known as D. Protein inferred from homology: Swiss-Prot protein existence level 3. Acts as a repressor of transcription and as a site-specific resolvase that cleaves at the RfsF site. From Escherichia coli (strain K12).
   3792..3894    +  promoter       cat promoter: promoter of the E. coli cat gene encoding chloramphenicol acetyltransferase
   3895..4551    +  CDS            cat: CAT_ECOLX - Experimental evidence at protein level: Swiss-Prot protein existence level 1. This enzyme is an effector of chloramphenicol resistance in bacteria. From Escherichia coli. This protein is used as a marker in many commonly used cloning vectors, such as pACYC184.
   4639..4656    -  promoter       tet promoter (fragment): E. coli promoter for tetracycline efflux protein gene
   4689..4783    -  terminator     lambda t0 terminator: transcription terminator from phage lambda
   4846..5559    -  CDS            hfriFP: hfriFP is a fluorescent protein published in 2013, derived from Herbaspirillum frisingense.
   5835..5921    +  terminator     rrnB T1 terminator: Escherichia coli rrnB; transcription terminator T1 from the E. coli rrnB gene
   5983..6006    -  misc_feature   sopC (fragment): sopC; centromere-like partitioning region of the bacterial F plasmid
   6082..7050    -  CDS            sopB: SOPB_ECOLI - Also known as B. Experimental evidence at protein level: Swiss-Prot protein existence level 1. Control of plasmid partitioning; required to recognize the cis-acting. Binds specifically with the DNA segment containing the sopC region. SopB is trans-acting. From Escherichia coli (strain K12).
   7050..600     -  CDS            sopA (across the origin): partitioning protein for the bacterial F plasmid; sopA
