[The description below was written by a language model from this plasmid's Addgene catalogue record and pLannotate feature annotations shown in this document.]
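Description:
PhoB-GFP is a low-copy bacterial reporter plasmid built on a pBAC backbone and designed to follow the transcriptional dynamics of the native Escherichia coli PhoB promoter. It is one member of a library of fluorescent reporters for the global regulators of gene expression in E. coli. The 7.6 kb sequence carries the F-plasmid maintenance machinery typical of BAC vectors. This includes the repE replication initiator with ori2/oriS and the incC incompatibility region, an annotated oriV, a resD fragment, and the sopA and sopB partitioning genes with a fragment of the sopC centromere-like site. Together these elements hold the plasmid at very low copy number and segregate it stably, which keeps reporter output closer to what a chromosomal promoter would produce. Selection is by chloramphenicol, through the cat gene under its own promoter.

The payload is a synthesized E. coli PhoB promoter placed upstream of a fluorescent protein coding sequence on the minus strand, which is followed by the phage lambda t0 terminator. An rrnB T1 terminator lies on the far side of the cassette and probably insulates it from read-through transcription from the backbone. The PhoB promoter itself was not picked up by the automated annotation, but it presumably lies in the unannotated gap between the reporter gene and the rrnB T1 terminator. The annotation tool labelled the reporter ORF as hfriFP, whereas the plasmid name indicates GFP; the record does not specify the exact variant. Since PhoB is the response regulator of the phosphate-starvation regulon, fluorescence from this construct reports the activity of its promoter in live cells.
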