Addgene plasmid #220163: PhoB-GFP
Purpose: To track the natural PhoB promoter's transcriptional dynamics
Depositing lab: Andre Sanches Ribeiro. Depositing organization: Tampere University. Publication: A library of reporters of the global regulators of gene expression in Escherichia coli. Dash S, Jagadeesan R, Baptista ISC, Chauhan V, Kandavalli V, Oliveira SMD, Ribeiro AS. mSystems. 2024 Jun 18;9(6):e0006524. doi: 10.1128/msystems.00065-24. Epub 2024 Apr 30. PubMed 38687030.
Backbone
  Vector backbone: pBAC (Addgene Plasmid #13423)
  Vector type: Bacterial Expression
Growth in bacteria
  Bacterial resistance: Chloramphenicol, 25 μg/mL
  Growth temperature: 37°C
  Growth strain: DH5alpha
  Copy number: Low Copy
Gene/Insert
  Gene/Insert name: PhoB promoter only
  Species: Escherichia coli
  Cloning method: Gene Synthesis
Terms and licenses: Academic/Nonprofit Terms; Industry Terms: Not Available to Industry
Depositor comments: Please visit https://www.biorxiv.org/content/10.1101/2023.11.28.568972v1 for bioRxiv preprint.
How to cite: PhoB-GFP was a gift from Andre Sanches Ribeiro (Addgene plasmid # 220163 ; http://n2t.net/addgene:220163 ; RRID:Addgene_220163)
